>Addgene plasmid #163984 | pcDNA3.1 6A NLRP1 UPA-CARD-FLAG E1411R | addgene full sequence | sequence record 324554 | Addgene NGS Result
GTGTCAGTTAGGGTGTGGAAAGTCCCCAGGCTCCCCAGCAGGCAGAAGTATGCAAAGCATGCATCTCAAT
TAGTCAGCAACCAGGTGTGGAAAGTCCCCAGGCTCCCCAGCAGGCAGAAGTATGCAAAGCATGCATCTCA
ATTAGTCAGCAACCATAGTCCCGCCCCTAACTCCGCCCATCCCGCCCCTAACTCCGCCCAGTTCCGCCCA
TTCTCCGCCCCATGGCTGACTAATTTTTTTTATTTATGCAGAGGCCGAGGCCGCCTCTGCCTCTGAGCTA
TTCCAGAAGTAGTGAGGAGGCTTTTTTGGAGGCCTAGGCTTTTGCAAAAAGCTCCCGGGAGCTTGTATAT
CCATTTTCGGATCTGATCAAGAGACAGGATGAGGATCGTTTCGCATGATTGAACAAGATGGATTGCACGC
AGGTTCTCCGGCCGCTTGGGTGGAGAGGCTATTCGGCTATGACTGGGCACAACAGACAATCGGCTGCTCT
GATGCCGCCGTGTTCCGGCTGTCAGCGCAGGGGCGCCCGGTTCTTTTTGTCAAGACCGACCTGTCCGGTG
CCCTGAATGAACTGCAGGACGAGGCAGCGCGGCTATCGTGGCTGGCCACGACGGGCGTTCCTTGCGCAGC
TGTGCTCGACGTTGTCACTGAAGCGGGAAGGGACTGGCTGCTATTGGGCGAAGTGCCGGGGCAGGATCTC
CTGTCATCTCACCTTGCTCCTGCCGAGAAAGTATCCATCATGGCTGATGCAATGCGGCGGCTGCATACGC
TTGATCCGGCTACCTGCCCATTCGACCACCAAGCGAAACATCGCATCGAGCGAGCACGTACTCGGATGGA
AGCCGGTCTTGTCGATCAGGATGATCTGGACGAAGAGCATCAGGGGCTCGCGCCAGCCGAACTGTTCGCC
AGGCTCAAGGCGCGCATGCCCGACGGCGAGGATCTCGTCGTGACCCATGGCGATGCCTGCTTGCCGAATA
TCATGGTGGAAAATGGCCGCTTTTCTGGATTCATCGACTGTGGCCGGCTGGGTGTGGCGGACCGCTATCA
GGACATAGCGTTGGCTACCCGTGATATTGCTGAAGAGCTTGGCGGCGAATGGGCTGACCGCTTCCTCGTG
CTTTACGGTATCGCCGCTCCCGATTCGCAGCGCATCGCCTTCTATCGCCTTCTTGACGAGTTCTTCTGAG
CGGGACTCTGGGGTTCGAAATGACCGACCAAGCGACGCCCAACCTGCCATCACGAGATTTCGATTCCACC
GCCGCCTTCTATGAAAGGTTGGGCTTCGGAATCGTTTTCCGGGACGCCGGCTGGATGATCCTCCAGCGCG
GGGATCTCATGCTGGAGTTCTTCGCCCACCCCAACTTGTTTATTGCAGCTTATAATGGTTACAAATAAAG
CAATAGCATCACAAATTTCACAAATAAAGCATTTTTTTCACTGCATTCTAGTTGTGGTTTGTCCAAACTC
ATCAATGTATCTTATCATGTCTGTATACCGTCGACCTCTAGCTAGAGCTTGGCGTAATCATGGTCATAGC
TGTTTCCTGTGTGAAATTGTTATCCGCTCACAATTCCACACAACATACGAGCCGGAAGCATAAAGTGTAA
AGCCTGGGGTGCCTAATGAGTGAGCTAACTCACATTAATTGCGTTGCGCTCACTGCCCGCTTTCCAGTCG
GGAAACCTGTCGTGCCAGCTGCATTAATGAATCGGCCAACGCGCGGGGAGAGGCGGTTTGCGTATTGGGC
GCTCTTCCGCTTCCTCGCTCACTGACTCGCTGCGCTCGGTCGTTCGGCTGCGGCGAGCGGTATCAGCTCA
CTCAAAGGCGGTAATACGGTTATCCACAGAATCAGGGGATAACGCAGGAAAGAACATGTGAGCAAAAGGC
CAGCAAAAGGCCAGGAACCGTAAAAAGGCCGCGTTGCTGGCGTTTTTCCATAGGCTCCGCCCCCCTGACG
AGCATCACAAAAATCGACGCTCAAGTCAGAGGTGGCGAAACCCGACAGGACTATAAAGATACCAGGCGTT
TCCCCCTGGAAGCTCCCTCGTGCGCTCTCCTGTTCCGACCCTGCCGCTTACCGGATACCTGTCCGCCTTT
CTCCCTTCGGGAAGCGTGGCGCTTTCTCATAGCTCACGCTGTAGGTATCTCAGTTCGGTGTAGGTCGTTC
GCTCCAAGCTGGGCTGTGTGCACGAACCCCCCGTTCAGCCCGACCGCTGCGCCTTATCCGGTAACTATCG
TCTTGAGTCCAACCCGGTAAGACACGACTTATCGCCACTGGCAGCAGCCACTGGTAACAGGATTAGCAGA
GCGAGGTATGTAGGCGGTGCTACAGAGTTCTTGAAGTGGTGGCCTAACTACGGCTACACTAGAAGAACAG
TATTTGGTATCTGCGCTCTGCTGAAGCCAGTTACCTTCGGAAAAAGAGTTGGTAGCTCTTGATCCGGCAA
ACAAACCACCGCTGGTAGCGGTGGTTTTTTTGTTTGCAAGCAGCAGATTACGCGCAGAAAAAAAGGATCT
CAAGAAGATCCTTTGATCTTTTCTACGGGGTCTGACGCTCAGTGGAACGAAAACTCACGTTAAGGGATTT
TGGTCATGAGATTATCAAAAAGGATCTTCACCTAGATCCTTTTAAATTAAAAATGAAGTTTTAAATCAAT
CTAAAGTATATATGAGTAAACTTGGTCTGACAGTTACCAATGCTTAATCAGTGAGGCACCTATCTCAGCG
ATCTGTCTATTTCGTTCATCCATAGTTGCCTGACTCCCCGTCGTGTAGATAACTACGATACGGGAGGGCT
TACCATCTGGCCCCAGTGCTGCAATGATACCGCGAGACCCACGCTCACCGGCTCCAGATTTATCAGCAAT
AAACCAGCCAGCCGGAAGGGCCGAGCGCAGAAGTGGTCCTGCAACTTTATCCGCCTCCATCCAGTCTATT
AATTGTTGCCGGGAAGCTAGAGTAAGTAGTTCGCCAGTTAATAGTTTGCGCAACGTTGTTGCCATTGCTA
CAGGCATCGTGGTGTCACGCTCGTCGTTTGGTATGGCTTCATTCAGCTCCGGTTCCCAACGATCAAGGCG
AGTTACATGATCCCCCATGTTGTGCAAAAAAGCGGTTAGCTCCTTCGGTCCTCCGATCGTTGTCAGAAGT
AAGTTGGCCGCAGTGTTATCACTCATGGTTATGGCAGCACTGCATAATTCTCTTACTGTCATGCCATCCG
TAAGATGCTTTTCTGTGACTGGTGAGTACTCAACCAAGTCATTCTGAGAATAGTGTATGCGGCGACCGAG
TTGCTCTTGCCCGGCGTCAATACGGGATAATACCGCGCCACATAGCAGAACTTTAAAAGTGCTCATCATT
GGAAAACGTTCTTCGGGGCGAAAACTCTCAAGGATCTTACCGCTGTTGAGATCCAGTTCGATGTAACCCA
CTCGTGCACCCAACTGATCTTCAGCATCTTTTACTTTCACCAGCGTTTCTGGGTGAGCAAAAACAGGAAG
GCAAAATGCCGCAAAAAAGGGAATAAGGGCGACACGGAAATGTTGAATACTCATACTCTTCCTTTTTCAT
TATTATTGAAGCATTTATCAGGGTTATTGTCTCATGAGCGGATACATATTTGAATGTATTTAGAAAAATA
AACAAATAGGGGTTCCGCGCACATTTCCCCGAAAAGTGCCACCTGACGTCGACGGATCGGGAGATCTCCC
GATCCCCTATGGTGCACTCTCAGTACAATCTGCTCTGATGCCGCATAGTTAAGCCAGTATCTGCTCCCTG
CTTGTGTGTTGGAGGTCGCTGAGTAGTGCGCGAGCAAAATTTAAGCTACAACAAGGCAAGGCTTGACCGA
CAATTGCATGAAGAATCTGCTTAGGGTTAGGCGTTTTGCGCTGCTTCGCGATGTACGGGCCAGATATACG
CGTTGACATTGATTATTGACTAGTTATTAATAGTAATCAATTACGGGGTCATTAGTTCATAGCCCATATA
TGGAGTTCCGCGTTACATAACTTACGGTAAATGGCCCGCCTGGCTGACCGCCCAACGACCCCCGCCCATT
GACGTCAATAATGACGTATGTTCCCATAGTAACGCCAATAGGGACTTTCCATTGACGTCAATGGGTGGAG
TATTTACGGTAAACTGCCCACTTGGCAGTACATCAAGTGTATCATATGCCAAGTACGCCCCCTATTGACG
TCAATGACGGTAAATGGCCCGCCTGGCATTATGCCCAGTACATGACCTTATGGGACTTTCCTACTTGGCA
GTACATCTACGTATTAGTCATCGCTATTACCATGGTGATGCGGTTTTGGCAGTACATCAATGGGCGTGGA
TAGCGGTTTGACTCACGGGGATTTCCAAGTCTCCACCCCATTGACGTCAATGGGAGTTTGTTTTGGCACC
AAAATCAACGGGACTTTCCAAAATGTCGTAACAACTCCGCCCCATTGACGCAAATGGGCGGTAGGCGTGT
ACGGTGGGAGGTCTATATAAGCAGAGCTCTCTGGCTAACTAGAGAACCCACTGCTTACTGGCTTATCGAA
ATTAATACGACTCACTATAGGGAGACCCAAGCTTGGTACCGAGCTCGGATCCCTACTTCCAATCCAATGC
CACCATGTCCCCCTTGGGAGTCCTCCTGAAAATGATCCATAATGCCCTGCGCTTCATTCCCGTCACCTCT
GTGGTGTTGCTTTACCACCGCGTCCATCCTGAGGAAGTCACCTTCCACCTCTACCTGATCCCAAGTGACT
GCTCCATTCGGAAGGCCATAGATGATCTAGAAATGAAATTCCAGTTTGTGCGAATCCACAAGCCACCCCC
GCTGACCCCACTTTATATGGGCTGTCGTTACACTGTGTCTGGGTCTGGTTCAGGGATGCTGGAAATACTC
CCCAAGGAACTGGAGCTCTGCTATCGAAGCCCTGGAGAAGACCAGCTGTTCTCGGAGTTCTACGTTGGCC
ACTTGGGATCAGGGATCAGGCTGCAAGTGAAAGACAAGAAAGATGAGACTCTGGTGTGGGAGGCCTTGGT
GAAACCAGGAGATCTCATGCCTGCAACTACTCTGATCCCTCCAGCCCGCATAGCCGTACCTTCACCTCTG
GATGCCCCGCAGTTGCTGCACTTTGTGGACCAGTATCGAGAGCAGCTGATAGCCCGAGTGACATCGGTGG
AGGTTGTCTTGGACAAACTGCATGGACAGGTGCTGAGCCAGAGGCAGTACGAGAGGGTGCTGGCTGAGAA
CACGAGGCCCAGCCAGATGCGGAAGCTGTTCAGCTTGAGCCAGTCCTGGGACCGGAAGTGCAAAGATGGA
CTCTACCAAGCCCTGAAGGAGACCCATCCTCACCTCATTATGGAACTCTGGGAGAAGGGCAGCAAAAAGG
GACTCCTGCCACTCAGCAGCGACCCAGCTTTCTTGTACAAAGTGGTTGATATCGACTACAAGGACGATGA
CGACAAGTAGTAATAACATTGGAAGTGGATAATCTAGAGGGCCCTATTCTATAGTGTCACCTAAATGCTA
GAGCTCGCTGATCAGCCTCGACTGTGCCTTCTAGTTGCCAGCCATCTGTTGTTTGCCCCTCCCCCGTGCC
TTCCTTGACCCTGGAAGGTGCCACTCCCACTGTCCTTTCCTAATAAAATGAGGAAATTGCATCGCATTGT
CTGAGTAGGTGTCATTCTATTCTGGGGGGTGGGGTGGGGCAGGACAGCAAGGGGGAGGATTGGGAAGACA
ATAGCAGGCATGCTGGGGATGCGGTGGGCTCTATGGCTTCTGAGGCGGAAAGAACCAGCTGGGGCTCTAG
GGGGTATCCCC
[124 nt withheld, positions 5822-5945]
C
[91 nt withheld, positions 5947-6037]
A
[49 nt withheld, positions 6039-6087]
CCTTTGACGTTGGAGTCCACGTTCTTT
[37 nt withheld, positions 6115-6151]
ACCCTATCTCGGTCTATTCTTTTGATTTATAAGGGATTTTGCCGATTTCGGCCTATTGGTTAAAAAATGA
GCTGATTTAACAAAAATTTAACGCGAATTAATTCTGTGGAATGT
Features (pLannotate 1.2.2; 22 found; start..end, strand, type, name):
    395..1186    +  CDS            neo: KKA2_KLEPN - Also known as kan, nptII. Experimental evidence at protein level: Swiss-Prot protein existence level 1. Resistance to kanamycin, neomycin, paromomycin, ribostamycin, butirosin and gentamicin B. From Klebsiella pneumoniae.
   1210..1368    +  CDS            ble (fragment): BLE_KLEPN - Experimental evidence at protein level: Swiss-Prot protein existence level 1. Binding protein with a strong affinity to the bleomycin family of antibiotics. Binds to CL990; an antimitotic-antibiotic compound. From Klebsiella pneumoniae.
   1363..1484    +  polyA_signal   SV40 poly(A) signal: SV40 polyadenylation signal
   1557..1573    -  protein_bind   lac operator: The lac repressor binds to the lac operator to inhibit transcription in E. coli. This inhibition can be relieved by adding lactose or isopropyl-β-D-thiogalactopyranoside (IPTG). lac repressor encoded by lacI
   1581..1611    -  promoter       lac promoter: promoter for the E. coli lac operon
   1626..1647    -  protein_bind   CAP binding site: CAP binding activates transcription in the presence of cAMP. E. coli catabolite activator protein
   1660..1752    -  CDS            lacI (fragment): lac repressor; lacI; The lac repressor binds to the lac operator to inhibit transcription in E. coli. This inhibition can be relieved by adding lactose or isopropyl-β-D-thiogalactopyranoside (IPTG).
   1935..2523    -  rep_origin     ori: high-copy-number ColE1/pMB1/pBR322/pUC origin of replication
   2694..3554    -  CDS            AmpR: β-lactamase; bla; confers resistance to ampicillin, carbenicillin, and related antibiotics
   3555..3659    -  promoter       AmpR promoter: bla
   3718..3770    -  misc_feature   bom (fragment): basis of mobility region from pBR322
   3925..4304    +  enhancer       CMV enhancer: human cytomegalovirus immediate early enhancer
   4305..4508    +  promoter       CMV promoter: human cytomegalovirus (CMV) immediate early promoter
   4504..4537    +  LTR            5' LTR (truncated) (fragment): truncated 5' long terminal repeat (LTR) from HIV-1
   4553..4571    +  promoter       T7 promoter: promoter for bacteriophage T7 RNA polymerase
   4616..5410    +  CDS            NLRP1 (fragment): NLRP1_HUMAN - Also known as CARD7, DEFCAP From Homo sapiens (Human).
   5412..5436    -  protein_bind   attB2: mutant version of attB; recombination site for the Gateway® BP reaction BP Clonase™
   5508..5526    -  promoter       SP6 promoter: promoter for bacteriophage SP6 RNA polymerase
   5552..5776    +  polyA_signal   bGH poly(A) signal: bovine growth hormone polyadenylation signal
   5780..5801    +  promoter       SV40 promoter (fragment): SV40 enhancer and early promoter
   5822..6250    +  rep_origin     f1 ori (sequence partly withheld): f1 bacteriophage origin of replication; arrow indicates direction of (+) strand synthesis
   6264..328     +  promoter       SV40 promoter (across the origin): SV40 enhancer and early promoter
