[The description below was written by a language model from this plasmid's Addgene catalogue record and pLannotate feature annotations shown in this document.]
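Description:
pcDNA3.1 6A NLRP1 UPA-CARD-FLAG E1411R is a mammalian expression plasmid of about 6.3 kb, built on the pcDNA3.1 LIC 6A backbone by ligation-independent cloning. In E. coli it is maintained as a high-copy plasmid through a ColE1/pUC-type origin and selected with ampicillin via the β-lactamase gene. An f1 origin is also present. For selection in mammalian cells, the backbone carries a neomycin/kanamycin phosphotransferase gene driven by the SV40 enhancer/early promoter and terminated by the SV40 polyadenylation signal. The small lac promoter/operator, lacI, ble, bom and HIV-1 LTR hits in the annotation are short fragments and most likely vector remnants or incidental matches rather than functional parts.

The expression cassette uses the human cytomegalovirus immediate-early enhancer and promoter to drive a roughly 800 bp fragment of human NLRP1, with transcripts terminated by the bovine growth hormone polyadenylation signal. The insert covers the UPA and CARD regions at the C-terminal end of the protein. T7 and SP6 promoters flank the insert. According to the catalogue record, the insert carries a C-terminal FLAG epitope for detection or immunoprecipitation. The automated feature table does not annotate this tag separately, and it instead marks a short attB2-like sequence just downstream of the NLRP1 coding region.

The insert bears the E1411R point mutation, which the record describes as filament-deficient. The construct is therefore suited to serve as a loss-of-function comparison to wild-type UPA-CARD in transfected mammalian cells, in studies of how UPA-promoted CARD filament assembly underlies NLRP1 inflammasome formation and signalling.
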