Addgene plasmid #163984: pcDNA3.1 6A NLRP1 UPA-CARD-FLAG E1411R
Purpose: Mammalian expression vector encoding human NLRP1 UPA-CARD (filament-deficient mutant) with a C-terminal FLAG tag
Depositing lab: Hao Wu. Depositing organization: Boston Children's Hospital. Publication: Mechanism of filament formation in UPA-promoted CARD8 and NLRP1 inflammasomes. Robert Hollingsworth L, David L, Li Y, Griswold AR, Ruan J, Sharif H, Fontana P, Orth-He EL, Fu TM, Bachovchin DA, Wu H. Nat Commun. 2021 Jan 8;12(1):189. doi: 10.1038/s41467-020-20320-y. PubMed 33420033.
Backbone
  Vector backbone: pcDNA3.1 LIC 6A
  Vector type: Mammalian Expression
Growth in bacteria
  Bacterial resistance: Ampicillin, 100 μg/mL
  Growth temperature: 37°C
  Growth strain: DH5alpha
  Copy number: High Copy
Gene/Insert
  Gene/Insert name: NLRP1 UPA-CARD
  Species: H. sapiens (human)
  Mutation: E1411R
  Entrez Gene: NLRP1 (a.k.a. AIADK, CARD7, CIDED, CLR17.1, DEFCAP, DEFCAP-L/S, JRRP, MSPC, NAC, NALP1, PP1044, SLEV1, VAMAS1)
  Tag / fusion protein: FLAG (C terminal on insert)
  Cloning method: Ligation Independent Cloning
Terms and licenses: Academic/Nonprofit Terms; Industry Terms: Not Available to Industry
How to cite: pcDNA3.1 6A NLRP1 UPA-CARD-FLAG E1411R was a gift from Hao Wu (Addgene plasmid # 163984 ; http://n2t.net/addgene:163984 ; RRID:Addgene_163984)
