>Addgene plasmid #163984 | pcDNA3.1 6A NLRP1 UPA-CARD-FLAG E1411R | depositor partial sequence | sequence record 318203 | Insert sequence
ATGTCCCCCTTGGGAGTCCTCCTGAAAATGATCCATAATGCCCTGCGCTTCATTCCCGTCACCTCTGTGG
TGTTGCTTTACCACCGCGTCCATCCTGAGGAAGTCACCTTCCACCTCTACCTGATCCCAAGTGACTGCTC
CATTCGGAAGGCCATAGATGATCTAGAAATGAAATTCCAGTTTGTGCGAATCCACAAGCCACCCCCGCTG
ACCCCACTTTATATGGGCTGTCGTTACACTGTGTCTGGGTCTGGTTCAGGGATGCTGGAAATACTCCCCA
AGGAACTGGAGCTCTGCTATCGAAGCCCTGGAGAAGACCAGCTGTTCTCGGAGTTCTACGTTGGCCACTT
GGGATCAGGGATCAGGCTGCAAGTGAAAGACAAGAAAGATGAGACTCTGGTGTGGGAGGCCTTGGTGAAA
CCAGGAGATCTCATGCCTGCAACTACTCTGATCCCTCCAGCCCGCATAGCCGTACCTTCACCTCTGGATG
CCCCGCAGTTGCTGCACTTTGTGGACCAGTATCGAGAGCAGCTGATAGCCCGAGTGACATCGGTGGAGGT
TGTCTTGGACAAACTGCATGGACAGGTGCTGAGCCAGAGGCAGTACGAGAGGGTGCTGGCTGAGAACACG
AGGCCCAGCCAGATGCGGAAGCTGTTCAGCTTGAGCCAGTCCTGGGACCGGAAGTGCAAAGATGGACTCT
ACCAAGCCCTGAAGGAGACCCATCCTCACCTCATTATGGAACTCTGGGAGAAGGGCAGCAAAAAGGGACT
CCTGCCACTCAGCAGCGACCCAGCTTTCTTGTACAAAGTGGTTGATATCGACTACAAGGACGATGACGAC
AAGTAG
